Addgene plasmid #217077: pMV-hAT-8_PM
Purpose: Donor plasmid of hAT-8_PM Transposon
Depositing lab: Haoyi Wang. Depositing organization: Institute of Zoology, Chinese Academy of Sciences. Publication: Heterologous survey of 130 DNA transposons in human cells highlights their functional divergence and expands the genome engineering toolbox. Zhang T, Tan S, Tang N, Li Y, Zhang C, Sun J, Guo Y, Gao H, Cai Y, Sun W, Wang C, Fu L, Ma H, Wu Y, Hu X, Zhang X, Gee P, Yan W, Zhao Y, Chen Q, Guo B, Wang H, Zhang YE. Cell. 2024 Jul 11;187(14):3741-3760.e30. doi: 10.1016/j.cell.2024.05.007. Epub 2024 Jun 5. PubMed 38843831.
Backbone
  Vector backbone: pMV
  Vector type: Mammalian Expression
Growth in bacteria
  Bacterial resistance: Ampicillin, 100 μg/mL
  Growth temperature: 37°C
  Growth strain: DH5alpha
  Copy number: High Copy
Gene/Insert
  Gene/Insert name: TIRs of hAT-8_PM transposon (alt name: hAT-8_PM)
  Species: Synthetic
  Cloning method: Restriction Enzyme; 5′ cloning site Unknown (unknown if destroyed); 3′ cloning site Unknown (unknown if destroyed)
Terms and licenses: Academic/Nonprofit Terms; Industry Terms: Not Available to Industry
How to cite: pMV-hAT-8_PM was a gift from Haoyi Wang (Addgene plasmid # 217077 ; http://n2t.net/addgene:217077 ; RRID:Addgene_217077)
