[The description below was written by a language model from this plasmid's Addgene catalogue record and pLannotate feature annotations shown in this document.]
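Description:
pMV-hAT-8_PM is the donor plasmid for the hAT-8_PM DNA transposon, built on the pMV backbone and catalogued as a mammalian expression vector. It is about 6.9 kb and is maintained in E. coli through a high-copy ColE1/pUC-type origin, with selection by ampicillin through a β-lactamase gene driven by its own promoter. A short lacZα remnant is also annotated and probably comes from the cloning backbone.

The recorded insert is the synthetic terminal inverted repeats (TIRs) of hAT-8_PM, the end sequences that a cognate hAT-family transposase recognises in order to excise and reintegrate the intervening DNA. The automated feature table does not annotate the TIRs, so their exact positions cannot be given. A short segment upstream of the reporter cassette is annotated as similar to mouse Gtf2ird2. This may be transposon-derived sequence rather than a deliberate gene fragment, but the record does not say.

The annotated cargo is a single mammalian cassette. A mouse PGK promoter drives a puromycin N-acetyltransferase coding sequence (annotated as a fragment), followed closely by EGFP and a bGH polyadenylation signal. The small gap between the two coding sequences suggests a linked or co-expressed puromycin–EGFP arrangement, though no linker or 2A element is annotated. No transposase gene is annotated, so the enzyme presumably has to be supplied from a separate helper construct.

In that two-plasmid setup, stable puromycin resistance or persistent EGFP fluorescence reports genomic integration of the cargo. This fits the construct's origin in a survey of DNA transposon activity in human cells aimed at finding new genome engineering tools.
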