Features (pLannotate 1.2.2; 9 found; start..end, strand, type, name):
    118..138     -  CDS            lacZα (fragment): LacZα fragment of β-galactosidase; lacZ fragment
   2023..2190    +  CDS            Gtf2ird2 (fragment): GT2D2_MOUSE - Experimental evidence at transcript level: Swiss-Prot protein existence level 2. From Mus musculus (Mouse).
   2580..3079    +  promoter       PGK promoter: mouse phosphoglycerate kinase 1 promoter
   3104..3698    +  CDS            PuroR (fragment): puromycin N-acetyltransferase; pac from Streptomyces alboniger; confers resistance to puromycin
   3762..4481    +  CDS            EGFP: the original enhanced GFP (Yang et al., 1996) mammalian codon-optimized
   4509..4733    +  polyA_signal   bGH poly(A) signal: bovine growth hormone polyadenylation signal
   5162..5750    -  rep_origin     ori: high-copy-number ColE1/pMB1/pBR322/pUC origin of replication
   5921..6781    -  CDS            AmpR: β-lactamase; bla; confers resistance to ampicillin, carbenicillin, and related antibiotics
   6782..26      -  promoter       AmpR promoter (across the origin): bla
>Addgene plasmid #217077 | pMV-hAT-8_PM | addgene full sequence | sequence record 442191 | Addgene NGS Result
AAAAATAAACAAATAGGGGTTCCGCGCACATTTCCCCGAAAAGTGCCACCTGACGTCTAAGAAACCATTA
TTATCATGACATTAACCTATAAAAATAGGCGTATCACGAGGCCCTTTCGTTGTAAAACGACGGCCAGTCG
AACCACGCAATGCGTCTCGATCCGCAGTGTCTTGCGTCTCTAAGCTTCTCTACAGCAGGGGTCTCAAACT
CGCGGCCCGCGGGCCAATTGCGGCCCGCGGAACGATATTTTGTGGCCCCCTACTTGACATCAATTTTTTT
TTTAATTATTATTTTTTTTTACCATAGCTCAGGCTCGTGACAGCTTCCGGTGTTTGTTGACAAGTTAGCC
AACGCGAATTAGCAACGTTAGTCACTTGGTTGAAACGTGATTCCGGAGTGACACCAAGTGGAAGGAAAAT
ATATCCTGTCACCCAGTGCAAGGTACAGAGGACTTAGGAAGTGGGCGGACTCAACAAGAGTAATCAGTGA
CCTAATAAAGACAACAGAGTGTTGCAATAGGAAAGGGAAAATAATTACATGGATAGCAAATAGCATGAGA
TGGGTGGCAAGAACAAAAGCCAAATGGTGGTTAGAACCTGAATATTATAAAGAAGAAGTTATAGATTATT
ATTACAAGAGAAACAAAGACAAGGAAAAAGGACAGATATGTGCAATCGCAAAAGAAAACGAATTTACCAA
GAACAATTTAATCAAAAAGAGCAAGAAATTAAAAGATATAAAACATGAGACAATGCACTTGATGTTAAGA
ATTAAGACAGGTGGAGTAACATGGACACCAGAGTTAGCTCAATGGCATCCAGAGAGATTTGGTAGAGCAG
AAGGATATGTAGGATGTAAACAAAAAGAAGAAAATCTAGATCACTTTATTTATGAATGTGAAAGGTATAA
ACACCTGAGAGAGAACACGATTGATAAATTTAATAATGATAAGAAAAACGAAGTGCTCAAAAAAAGCTAT
GAACAATGATAAAGTTTTCAAATACCTCTCAGAATATATAGAAAGGGCATACTAAATAAGATCCCAAATA
CTCAGGTATTGGGATAAAAACATGTAAATATATCACAATGGAAAGCCCGCCTTAAGGGTGACCAAAGCGC
TGTAAAAGTGTATGGTAGGCAGAAGCCAAAGCATTGATAGTACCGTAATTTCCGGACTATTGAGCGCACC
TGATTATAAGCCGCACCCACTAACTTTAAAAAGAAAGTTGTACATATATAGGCCGCATTTGTCTATAAGC
CGCAGGTGTCCACGTTGTAACATGAGATATTTACACGGAAAGATTTTTTTAACTTTTAATTAAATAGTAC
CGGTAACATACACAAATACGTACTGTAAATGCTTTTTTCCCGAACAGTAGCCAACCAGGAACAGTCCATC
CATTTTCTATCCCCGCTTTGTCCTAATCAGGGTCGCGGGGGGGGGGGCTGCAGCCTATCCCATCTGCTTT
TTTTTACCTCTGAAAGCTTTTGTCGTCTTTTTTCATTGAGTCAGTTCTTCACGCTGCCGTCTCCAACGTC
TCACCATTGATTCATTGATGCCAAGCTTACGTGCAGCAGCTCTATTTCCTTCTTTGACAGCCAGATCGAC
CGCCTTTTAACTTGAAAGCTGCATCATATGCATTCCTTCGCGTGTTTTCCATGATGACGGTGTGTGCATG
AAGCGCAAAATGACTGATCTGAAGAATTTAGTGTGAGTGCATTTGATTGGTCCACTGTGGCCTGTTCGGT
AATTTAATTGGTCTGATGTGACGGTAAATGTTTTGGCGGCATGAAGCTTGTGTAAAAAAAACATAAATTA
GCCGCATCATTGTTTAAGCCGCAGTGTTCAAAGCGTGTAAAAAAAGTAGCGGCTTATAGTCCGGAAATTT
ACGGTAGTTTTTTTTATTAACTTTTTTTCTATTATTATTAAATGTGTTTTGTTTTTTTTTGTCACCCAGC
CCCAGTCATGTCTTTCTCAAAACCTGCCGTGAAGAGAAAGGTTGGCGACGAGCACAGACAATTTCAGGAA
AAGTGGGAGACGGAATATTTTTTTTGTTGAGCACAGGGGCACCCCGACGTGTCTTATATGCACAGAGAAA
GTTGCGGTGCACAAGGAATACAACATCAGACGTCATTACTTAACTAGACATACTGAGGAGTATGCAAAAT
ACCAGGGAGATGAGAGAGAGAGGACCGGGTCGCCAATCTTAAAACATGTCTACTGAGGCAACAAGATTTT
TTCAAGAAAGCAAGCAAAGAGAGTGATGCAGCAGTCGAACTAGCTACGTGGTGAGTGAGATGATTGCTAA
GGCGGGAAAGCCATTCAAAGACGGCGAGTTCATCAAAAAGTGCATGTTACAGGCTGCAAGTATAGTCTGT
CCGGAAAAGAAGGGTCAGTTTAGCAACATCAGCCTTTCAGCCAACACAGTGGCAGAGCGCATTTCTGACC
TGTCAGGTAACATATACGATCAACTGCGTGAGAAAGCCAACACATTTCCGTGCATACTCAGTCGCTCTTG
ATGAGAGCACAGACATCACTGACACTGCGCAGCTCGCAACCGGTGCTAGCAATTCTACCGGGTAGGGGAG
GCGCTTTTCCCAAGGCAGTCTGGAGCATGCGCTTTAGCAGCCCCGCTGGGCACTTGGCGCTACACAAGTG
GCCTCTGGCCTCGCACACATTCCACATCCACCGGTAGGCGCCAACCGGCTCCGTTCTTTGGTGGCCCCTT
CGCGCCACCTTCTACTCCTCCCCTAGTCAGGAAGTTCCCCCCCGCCCCGCAGCTCGCGTCGTGCAGGACG
TGACAAATGGAAGTAGCACGTCTCACTAGTCTCGTGCAGATGGACAGCACCGCTGAGCAATGGAAGCGGG
TAGGCCTTTGGGGCAGCGGCCAATAGCAGCTTTGCTCCTTCGCTTTCTGGGCTCAGAGGCTGGGAAGGGG
TGGGTCCGGGGGCGGGCTCAGGGGCGGGCTCAGGGGCGGGGCGGGCGCCCGAAGGTCCTCCGGAGGCCCG
GCATTCTGCACGCTTCAAAAGCGCACGTCTGCCGCGCTGTTCTCCTCTTCCTCATCTCCGGGCCTTTCGA
CCTGCAGCCAACGCCACCATGGGGACCGAGTACAAGCCCACGGTGCGCCTCGCCACCCGCGACGACGTCC
CCCGGGCCGTACGCACCCTCGCCGCCGCGTTCGCCGACTACCCCGCCACGCGCCACACCGTCGACCCGGA
CCGCCACATCGAGCGGGTCACCGAGCTGCAAGAACTCTTCCTCACGCGCGTCGGGCTCGACATCGGCAAG
GTGTGGGTCGCGGACGACGGCGCCGCGGTGGCGGTCTGGACCACGCCGGAGAGCGTCGAAGCGGGGGCGG
TGTTCGCCGAGATCGGCCCGCGCATGGCCGAGTTGAGCGGTTCCCGGCTGGCCGCGCAGCAACAGATGGA
AGGCCTCCTGGCGCCGCACCGGCCCAAGGAGCCCGCGTGGTTCCTGGCCACCGTCGGCGTCTCGCCCGAC
CACCAGGGCAAGGGTCTGGGCAGCGCCGTCGTGCTCCCCGGAGTGGAGGCGGCCGAGCGCGCCGGGGTGC
CCGCCTTCCTGGAGACCTCCGCGCCCCGCAACCTCCCCTTCTACGAGCGGCTCGGCTTCACCGTCACCGC
CGACGTCGAGGTGCCCGAAGGACCGCGCACCTGGTGCATGACCCGCAAGCCCGGTGCCATCGATGCCACT
AACTTCTCCCTGTTGAAACAAGCAGGGGATGTCGAAGAGAATCCCGGGCCAATGGTGAGCAAGGGCGAGG
AGCTGTTCACCGGGGTGGTGCCCATCCTGGTCGAGCTGGACGGCGACGTAAACGGCCACAAGTTCAGCGT
GTCCGGCGAGGGCGAGGGCGATGCCACCTACGGCAAGCTGACCCTGAAGTTCATCTGCACCACCGGCAAG
CTGCCCGTGCCCTGGCCCACCCTCGTGACCACCCTGACCTACGGCGTGCAGTGCTTCAGCCGCTACCCCG
ACCACATGAAGCAGCACGACTTCTTCAAGTCCGCCATGCCCGAAGGCTACGTCCAGGAGCGCACCATCTT
CTTCAAGGACGACGGCAACTACAAGACCCGCGCCGAGGTGAAGTTCGAGGGCGACACCCTGGTGAACCGC
ATCGAGCTGAAGGGCATCGACTTCAAGGAGGACGGCAACATCCTGGGGCACAAGCTGGAGTACAACTACA
ACAGCCACAACGTCTATATCATGGCCGACAAGCAGAAGAACGGCATCAAGGTGAACTTCAAGATCCGCCA
CAACATCGAGGACGGCAGCGTGCAGCTCGCCGACCACTACCAGCAGAACACCCCCATCGGCGACGGCCCC
GTGCTGCTGCCCGACAACCACTACCTGAGCACCCAGTCCGCCCTGAGCAAAGACCCCAACGAGAAGCGCG
ATCACATGGTCCTGCTGGAGTTCGTGACCGCCGCCGGGATCACTCTCGGCATGGACGAGCTGTACAAGTA
ATTAATTAAGCTCGCTGATCAGCCTCGACTGTGCCTTCTAGTTGCCAGCCATCTGTTGTTTGCCCCTCCC
CCGTGCCTTCCTTGACCCTGGAAGGTGCCACTCCCACTGTCCTTTCCTAATAAAATGAGGAAATTGCATC
GCATTGTCTGAGTAGGTGTCATTCTATTCTGGGGGGTGGGGTGGGGCAGGACAGCAAGGGGGAGGATTGG
GAAGACAATAGCAGGCATGCTGGGGATGCGGTGGGCTCTATGGCTTCTGAGGCGCGCCCTCGAGGTAAGA
GAAGCCTATGTTCTGAAGAACCGTTCATGTTCTGAACTGTTATTAATAAAGATTGAGAAGATTGGATCAG
TTGTACTTTTTTTTGAATACTTGATGCGGCCCAGCCTCACCCAGACTCTACCTCCAGCGGCCCCCAGGTA
AGTTGAGTTTGAGACCCCTGCTCTACAGGGGCCCAGAGACGGAGTCACTGCCAACCGAGACGGTCATAGC
TGTTTCCTGTGTGCCGCTTCCTCGCTCACTGACTCGCTGCGCTCGGTCGTTCGGCTGCGGCGAGCGGTAT
CAGCTCACTCAAAGGCGGTAATACGGTTACCCACAGAATCAGGGGATAACGCAGGAAAGAACATGTGAGC
AAAAGGCCAGCAAAAGGCCAGGAACCGTAAAAAGGCCGCGTTGCTGGCGTTTTTCCATAGGCTCCGCCCC
CCTGACGAGCATCACAAAAATCGACGCTCAAGTCAGAGGTGGCGAAACCCGACAGGACTATAAAGATACC
AGGCGTTTCCCCCTGGAAGCTCCCTCGTGCGCTCTCCTGTTCCGACCCTGCCGCTTACCGGATACCTGTC
CGCCTTTCTCCCTTCGGGAAGCGTGGCGCTTTCTCATAGCTCACGCTGTAGGTATCTCAGTTCGGTGTAG
GTCGTTCGCTCCAAGCTGGGCTGTGTGCACGAACCCCCCGTTCAGCCCGACCGCTGCGCCTTATCCGGTA
ACTATCGTCTTGAGTCCAACCCGGTAAGACACGACTTATCGCCACTGGCAGCAGCCACTGGTAACAGGAT
TAGCAGAGCGAGGTATGTAGGCGGTGCTACAGAGTTCTTGAAGTGGTGGCCTAACTACGGCTACACTAGA
AGAACAGTATTTGGTATCTGCGCTCTGCTGAAGCCAGTTACCTTCGGAAAAAGAGTTGGTAGCTCTTGAT
CCGGCAAACAAACCACCGCTGGTAGCGGTGGTTTTTTTGTTTGCAAGCAGCAGATTACGCGCAGAAAAAA
AGGATCTCAAGAAGATCCTTTGATCTTTTCTACGGGGTCTGACGCTCAGTGGAACGAAAACTCACGTTAA
GGGATTTTGGTCATGAGATTATCAAAAAGGATCTTCACCTAGATCCTTTTAAATTAAAAATGAAGTTTTA
AATCAATCTAAAGTATATATGAGTAAACTTGGTCTGACAGTTACCAATGCTTAATCAGTGAGGCACCTAT
CTCAGCGATCTGTCTCTTTCGTTCATCCATAGTTGCCTGACTCCCCGTCGTGTAGATAACTACGATACGG
GAGGGCTTACCATCTGGCCCCAGTGCTGCAATAATACCGCGGGACCCACGCTCACCGGCTCCAGATTTAT
CAGCAATAAACCAGCCAGCCGGAAGGGCCGAGCGCAGAAGTGGTCCTGCAACTTTATCCGCCTCCATCCA
GTCTATTAATTGTTGCCGGGAAGCTAGAGTAAGTAGTTCGCCAGTTAATAGTTTGCGCAACGTTGTTGCC
ATCGCTACAGGCATCGTGGTATCACGCTCGTCGTTTGGTATGGCTTCATTCAGCTCCGGTTCCCAACGAT
CAAGGCGAGTTACATGATCCCCCATGTTGCGCAAAAAAGCGGTTAGCTCCTTCGGTCCTCCGATCGTTGT
CAGAAGTAAGTTGGCCGCCGTGTTATCACTCATGGTTATGGCAGCACTACATAATTCTCTTACTGTCATG
CCATCCGTAAGATGCTTTTCTGTGACTGGTGAGTACTCAACCAAGTCATTCTGAGAATAGTGTATGCGGC
GACCGAGTTGCTCTTGCCCGGCGTCAATACGGGATAATACCGCGCCACATAGCAGAACTTTAAAAGTGCT
CATCATTGGAAAACGTTCTTCGGGGCGAAAACTCTCAAGGATCTTACCGCTGTTGAGATCCAGTTCGATG
TAACCCACTCGTGCACCCAACTGATCTTCAGCATCTTTTACTTTCACCAGCGTTTCTGGGTGAGCAAAAA
CAGGAAGGCAAAATGCCGCAAAAAAGGGAATAAGGGCGACACGGAAATGTTGAATACTCATACTCTTCCT
TTTTCAATATTATTGAAGCATTTATCAGGGTTATTGTCTCATGAGCGGATACATATTTGAATGTATTTAG
